>Addgene plasmid #19479 | pcDNA5/FRT/TO DNAJB10 | depositor full sequence | sequence record 9115 | Author sequence
GACGGATCGGGAGATCTCCCGATCCCCTATGGTGCACTCTCAGTACAATCTGCTCTGATGCCGCATAGTT
AAGCCAGTATCTGCTCCCTGCTTGTGTGTTGGAGGTCGCTGAGTAGTGCGCGAGCAAAATTTAAGCTACA
ACAAGGCAAGGCTTGACCGACAATTGCATGAAGAATCTGCTTAGGGTTAGGCGTTTTGCGCTGCTTCGCG
ATGTACGGGCCAGATATACGCGTTGACATTGATTATTGACTAGTTATTAATAGTAATCAATTACGGGGTC
ATTAGTTCATAGCCCATATATGGAGTTCCGCGTTACATAACTTACGGTAAATGGCCCGCCTGGCTGACCG
CCCAACGACCCCCGCCCATTGACGTCAATAATGACGTATGTTCCCATAGTAACGCCAATAGGGACTTTCC
ATTGACGTCAATGGGTGGAGTATTTACGGTAAACTGCCCACTTGGCAGTACATCAAGTGTATCATATGCC
AAGTACGCCCCCTATTGACGTCAATGACGGTAAATGGCCCGCCTGGCATTATGCCCAGTACATGACCTTA
TGGGACTTTCCTACTTGGCAGTACATCTACGTATTAGTCATCGCTATTACCATGGTGATGCGGTTTTGGC
AGTACATCAATGGGCGTGGATAGCGGTTTGACTCACGGGGATTTCCAAGTCTCCACCCCATTGACGTCAA
TGGGAGTTTGTTTTGGCACCAAAATCAACGGGACTTTCCAAAATGTCGTAACAACTCCGCCCCATTGACG
CAAATGGGCGGTAGGCGTGTACGGTGGGAGGTCTATATAAGCAGAGCTCTCCCTATCAGTGATAGAGATC
TCCCTATCAGTGATAGAGATCGTCGACGAGCTCGTTTAGTGAACCGTCAGATCGCCTGGAGACGCCATCC
ACGCTGTTTTGACCTCCATAGAAGACACCGGGACCGATCCAGCCTCCGGACTCTAGCGTTTAAACTTAAG
CTTGGTACCGAGCTCGGATCCACCATGGCATCCTACTACGAGATTCTAGACGTACCGCGGAGTGCGTCCC
CTGATGACATCAAGAAGGCGTACCGAAAGAAGGCTCTGCAGTGGCACCCAGACAAGAACCCGGATAATAA
AGAATTTGCTGAAAAAAAATTTAAGGAGGTGGCAGAGGCCTATGAAGTACTATCTGACAGAAGTGGTCCT
TCTCGATCGGAAACTGGTGGTGCGGGGCCTGGCTTCACATTCACCTTCCGTAGCCCCGAGGAATTCTTCC
GGGAGTTCTTCGGGAGCGGAAACCCTTTTTCAGAGCTCTTTGATGACTTGGGTGTCTTCTCGGAGCTTCA
AAACCAGGGTCCCCGACTCACGGGCCCTTTCTTCACTTTCTCTTCTTCCTTTCCTGCCAACTCCGATTTC
TCCTCCTCATCTTTCTCCTTCAGCCCGGGGGCTGGTGCTTTCCGCTCCGTTTCTACGTCCACCACCTTTG
TCCAAGGCCGCCGCATCACCACACGCAAAATCATGGAAAACGGGCAGGAGCGGGTAGAAGTGGAAGAGGA
TGGACAACTGAAGTCAGTGTCAATCAATGGTGTCCCAGATGACCTGGCACTAGGCTTGGAGCTGAGCCGT
CGTGAGCAGCAACCTTCAGTTGCCCCTGGGCTGGGGGTCATGCAGGTCCGGCCGACCTCTCTCTCTCGTC
CCCCTGACCATGATCTTTCTGAGGATGAGGACCTGCAGCTCGCCATGGCTTACAGCCTGTCAGAGATGGA
GGCGGCTGGGCAGAAGCCAGCAGATGTGTTCTGAGCGGCCGCTCGAGTCTAGAGGGCCCGTTTAAACCCG
CTGATCAGCCTCGACTGTGCCTTCTAGTTGCCAGCCATCTGTTGTTTGCCCCTCCCCCGTGCCTTCCTTG
ACCCTGGAAGGTGCCACTCCCACTGTCCTTTCCTAATAAAATGAGGAAATTGCATCGCATTGTCTGAGTA
GGTGTCATTCTATTCTGGGGGGTGGGGTGGGGCAGGACAGCAAGGGGGAGGATTGGGAAGACAATAGCAG
GCATGCTGGGGATGCGGTGGGCTCTATGGCTTCTGAGGCGGAAAGAACCAGCTGGGGCTCTAGGGGGTAT
CCCC
[124 nt withheld, positions 2105-2228]
C
[91 nt withheld, positions 2230-2320]
AGGGTGATGGTTCACGTACCTAGAAGTTCCTATTCCGAAGTTCCTATTCTCTAGAAAGTATAGGAACTTC
CTTGGCCAAAAAGCCTGAACTCACCGCGACGTCTGTCGAGAAGTTTCTGATCGAAAAGTTCGACAGCGTC
TCCGACCTGATGCAGCTCTCGGAGGGCGAAGAATCTCGTGCTTTCAGCTTCGATGTAGGAGGGCGTGGAT
ATGTCCTGCGGGTAAATAGCTGCGCCGATGGTTTCTACAAAGATCGTTATGTTTATCGGCACTTTGCATC
GGCCGCGCTCCCGATTCCGGAAGTGCTTGACATTGGGGAATTCAGCGAGAGCCTGACCTATTGCATCTCC
CGCCGTGCACAGGGTGTCACGTTGCAAGACCTGCCTGAAACCGAACTGCCCGCTGTTCTGCAGCCGGTCG
CGGAGGCCATGGATGCGATCGCTGCGGCCGATCTTAGCCAGACGAGCGGGTTCGGCCCATTCGGACCGCA
AGGAATCGGTCAATACACTACATGGCGTGATTTCATATGCGCGATTGCTGATCCCCATGTGTATCACTGG
CAAACTGTGATGGACGACACCGTCAGTGCGTCCGTCGCGCAGGCTCTCGATGAGCTGATGCTTTGGGCCG
AGGACTGCCCCGAAGTCCGGCACCTCGTGCACGCGGATTTCGGCTCCAACAATGTCCTGACGGACAATGG
CCGCATAACAGCGGTCATTGACTGGAGCGAGGCGATGTTCGGGGATTCCCAATACGAGGTCGCCAACATC
TTCTTCTGGAGGCCGTGGTTGGCTTGTATGGAGCAGCAGACGCGCTACTTCGAGCGGAGGCATCCGGAGC
TTGCAGGATCGCCGCGGCTCCGGGCGTATATGCTCCGCATTGGTCTTGACCAACTCTATCAGAGCTTGGT
TGACGGCAATTTCGATGATGCAGCTTGGGCGCAGGGTCGATGCGACGCAATCGTCCGATCCGGAGCCGGG
ACTGTCGGGCGTACACAAATCGCCCGCAGAAGCGCGGCCGTCTGGACCGATGGCTGTGTAGAAGTACTCG
CCGATAGTGGAAACCGACGCCCCAGCACTCGTCCGAGGGCAAAGGAATAGCACGTACTACGAGATTTCGA
TTCCACCGCCGCCTTCTATGAAAGGTTGGGCTTCGGAATCGTTTTCCGGGACGCCGGCTGGATGATCCTC
CAGCGCGGGGATCTCATGCTGGAGTTCTTCGCCCACCCCAACTTGTTTATTGCAGCTTATAATGGTTACA
AATAAAGCAATAGCATCACAAATTTCACAAATAAAGCATTTTTTTCACTGCATTCTAGTTGTGGTTTGTC
CAAACTCATCAATGTATCTTATCATGTCTGTATACCGTCGACCTCTAGCTAGAGCTTGGCGTAATCATGG
TCATAGCTGTTTCCTGTGTGAAATTGTTATCCGCTCACAATTCCACACAACATACGAGCCGGAAGCATAA
AGTGTAAAGCCTGGGGTGCCTAATGAGTGAGCTAACTCACATTAATTGCGTTGCGCTCACTGCCCGCTTT
CCAGTCGGGAAACCTGTCGTGCCAGCTGCATTAATGAATCGGCCAACGCGCGGGGAGAGGCGGTTTGCGT
ATTGGGCGCTCTTCCGCTTCCTCGCTCACTGACTCGCTGCGCTCGGTCGTTCGGCTGCGGCGAGCGGTAT
CAGCTCACTCAAAGGCGGTAATACGGTTATCCACAGAATCAGGGGATAACGCAGGAAAGAACATGTGAGC
AAAAGGCCAGCAAAAGGCCAGGAACCGTAAAAAGGCCGCGTTGCTGGCGTTTTTCCATAGGCTCCGCCCC
CCTGACGAGCATCACAAAAATCGACGCTCAAGTCAGAGGTGGCGAAACCCGACAGGACTATAAAGATACC
AGGCGTTTCCCCCTGGAAGCTCCCTCGTGCGCTCTCCTGTTCCGACCCTGCCGCTTACCGGATACCTGTC
CGCCTTTCTCCCTTCGGGAAGCGTGGCGCTTTCTCATAGCTCACGCTGTAGGTATCTCAGTTCGGTGTAG
GTCGTTCGCTCCAAGCTGGGCTGTGTGCACGAACCCCCCGTTCAGCCCGACCGCTGCGCCTTATCCGGTA
ACTATCGTCTTGAGTCCAACCCGGTAAGACACGACTTATCGCCACTGGCAGCAGCCACTGGTAACAGGAT
TAGCAGAGCGAGGTATGTAGGCGGTGCTACAGAGTTCTTGAAGTGGTGGCCTAACTACGGCTACACTAGA
AGAACAGTATTTGGTATCTGCGCTCTGCTGAAGCCAGTTACCTTCGGAAAAAGAGTTGGTAGCTCTTGAT
CCGGCAAACAAACCACCGCTGGTAGCGGTGGTTTTTTTGTTTGCAAGCAGCAGATTACGCGCAGAAAAAA
AGGATCTCAAGAAGATCCTTTGATCTTTTCTACGGGGTCTGACGCTCAGTGGAACGAAAACTCACGTTAA
GGGATTTTGGTCATGAGATTATCAAAAAGGATCTTCACCTAGATCCTTTTAAATTAAAAATGAAGTTTTA
AATCAATCTAAAGTATATATGAGTAAACTTGGTCTGACAGTTACCAATGCTTAATCAGTGAGGCACCTAT
CTCAGCGATCTGTCTATTTCGTTCATCCATAGTTGCCTGACTCCCCGTCGTGTAGATAACTACGATACGG
GAGGGCTTACCATCTGGCCCCAGTGCTGCAATGATACCGCGAGACCCACGCTCACCGGCTCCAGATTTAT
CAGCAATAAACCAGCCAGCCGGAAGGGCCGAGCGCAGAAGTGGTCCTGCAACTTTATCCGCCTCCATCCA
GTCTATTAATTGTTGCCGGGAAGCTAGAGTAAGTAGTTCGCCAGTTAATAGTTTGCGCAACGTTGTTGCC
ATTGCTACAGGCATCGTGGTGTCACGCTCGTCGTTTGGTATGGCTTCATTCAGCTCCGGTTCCCAACGAT
CAAGGCGAGTTACATGATCCCCCATGTTGTGCAAAAAAGCGGTTAGCTCCTTCGGTCCTCCGATCGTTGT
CAGAAGTAAGTTGGCCGCAGTGTTATCACTCATGGTTATGGCAGCACTGCATAATTCTCTTACTGTCATG
CCATCCGTAAGATGCTTTTCTGTGACTGGTGAGTACTCAACCAAGTCATTCTGAGAATAGTGTATGCGGC
GACCGAGTTGCTCTTGCCCGGCGTCAATACGGGATAATACCGCGCCACATAGCAGAACTTTAAAAGTGCT
CATCATTGGAAAACGTTCTTCGGGGCGAAAACTCTCAAGGATCTTACCGCTGTTGAGATCCAGTTCGATG
TAACCCACTCGTGCACCCAACTGATCTTCAGCATCTTTTACTTTCACCAGCGTTTCTGGGTGAGCAAAAA
CAGGAAGGCAAAATGCCGCAAAAAAGGGAATAAGGGCGACACGGAAATGTTGAATACTCATACTCTTCCT
TTTTCAATATTATTGAAGCATTTATCAGGGTTATTGTCTCATGAGCGGATACATATTTGAATGTATTTAG
AAAAATAAACAAATAGGGGTTCCGCGCACATTTCCCCGAAAAGTGCCACCTGACGTC
Features (pLannotate 1.2.2; 21 found; start..end, strand, type, name):
     28..80      -  misc_feature   bom (fragment): basis of mobility region from pBR322
    235..614     +  enhancer       CMV enhancer: human cytomegalovirus immediate early enhancer
    615..818     +  promoter       CMV promoter: human cytomegalovirus (CMV) immediate early promoter
    820..839     +  promoter       PLtetO-1 promoter (fragment): modified phage lambda PL promoter with tet operator sites (Lutz and Bujard, 1997)
    841..860     +  promoter       PLtetO-1 promoter (fragment): modified phage lambda PL promoter with tet operator sites (Lutz and Bujard, 1997)
    868..901     +  promoter       TRE3GV promoter (fragment): 3rd-generation Tet-responsive promoter that can be activated by binding of Tet-On® 3G, optimized for retroviral and lentiviral vectors
   1005..1772    +  CDS            Dnajb2 (fragment): DNJB2_MOUSE - Also known as Dnajb10 From Mus musculus (Mouse).
   1835..2059    +  polyA_signal   bGH poly(A) signal: bovine growth hormone polyadenylation signal
   2063..2084    +  promoter       SV40 promoter (fragment): SV40 enhancer and early promoter
   2105..2338    +  rep_origin     f1 ori (fragment) (sequence partly withheld): f1 bacteriophage origin of replication; arrow indicates direction of (+) strand synthesis
   2343..2390    +  protein_bind   FRT: FLP-mediated recombination occurs in the 8-bp core sequence TCTAGAAA (Turan and Bode, 2011). FLP recombinase from the Saccharomyces cerevisiae 2μ plasmid
   2398..3420    +  CDS            HygR: aminoglycoside phosphotransferase from E. coli; aph(4)-Ia; confers resistance to hygromycin
   3430..3555    +  CDS            ble (fragment): BLE_KLEPN - Experimental evidence at protein level: Swiss-Prot protein existence level 1. Binding protein with a strong affinity to the bleomycin family of antibiotics. Binds to CL990; an antimitotic-antibiotic compound. From Klebsiella pneumoniae.
   3550..3671    +  polyA_signal   SV40 poly(A) signal: SV40 polyadenylation signal
   3744..3760    -  protein_bind   lac operator: The lac repressor binds to the lac operator to inhibit transcription in E. coli. This inhibition can be relieved by adding lactose or isopropyl-β-D-thiogalactopyranoside (IPTG). lac repressor encoded by lacI
   3768..3798    -  promoter       lac promoter: promoter for the E. coli lac operon
   3813..3834    -  protein_bind   CAP binding site: CAP binding activates transcription in the presence of cAMP. E. coli catabolite activator protein
   3847..3939    -  CDS            lacI (fragment): lac repressor; lacI; The lac repressor binds to the lac operator to inhibit transcription in E. coli. This inhibition can be relieved by adding lactose or isopropyl-β-D-thiogalactopyranoside (IPTG).
   4122..4710    -  rep_origin     ori: high-copy-number ColE1/pMB1/pBR322/pUC origin of replication
   4881..5741    -  CDS            AmpR: β-lactamase; bla; confers resistance to ampicillin, carbenicillin, and related antibiotics
   5742..5846    -  promoter       AmpR promoter: bla
