[The description below was written by a language model from this plasmid's Addgene catalogue record and pLannotate feature annotations shown in this document.]
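Description:
pcDNA5/FRT/TO DNAJB10 is a mammalian expression plasmid built on the Invitrogen pcDNA5/FRT/TO backbone, carrying the coding sequence of the HSP40-family co-chaperone DNAJB10 (also recorded as DNAJB2, HSJ1 or HSPF3). In bacteria it is propagated at high copy from a ColE1/pUC-type origin and selected with ampicillin through the bla gene and its own promoter. The insert, about 0.8 kb, was cloned between BamHI and NotI sites, both of which are retained. No epitope tag or reporter is annotated.

Expression is driven by the human CMV immediate-early enhancer and promoter. This is followed by short elements that the annotation software labels as PLtetO-1 and TRE3G fragments. These correspond to the tandem tet operator sites of the "TO" design, which make transcription repressible by the Tet repressor and inducible with tetracycline or doxycycline in repressor-expressing cells. A bovine growth hormone polyadenylation signal terminates the transcript.

Downstream, an FRT site lies immediately before a hygromycin resistance gene that has no annotated promoter of its own and ends in an SV40 poly(A) signal. In this arrangement, FLP-mediated recombination into a genomic FRT site of a suitable host line places the marker under a resident promoter, so hygromycin selects single-copy, site-specific integrants.

The catalogue lists the species as mouse, and the annotation matches mouse Dnajb2. However, the linked gene entry and the publication describe a human chaperone library. The depositor notes that inserts were amplified from a pooled reference RNA of ten cell lines and were verified only for gene identity, so polymorphisms may be present. The plasmid belongs to a chaperone expression collection intended for transient or stable, regulated overexpression.
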