Addgene plasmid #19479: pcDNA5/FRT/TO DNAJB10
Depositing lab: Harm Kampinga. Depositing organization: University Medical Center Groningen. Publication: Computational analysis of the human HSPH/HSPA/DNAJ family and cloning of a human HSPH/HSPA/DNAJ expression library. Hageman J, Kampinga HH. Cell Stress Chaperones. 2009 Jan;14(1):1-21. doi: 10.1007/s12192-008-0060-2. Epub 2008 Aug 7. PubMed 18686016.
Backbone
  Vector backbone: pcDNA5/FRT/TO
  Backbone manufacturer: Invitrogen
  Backbone size w/o insert (bp): 5137
  Vector type: Mammalian Expression
  Selectable markers: Hygromycin
Growth in bacteria
  Bacterial resistance: Ampicillin, 100 μg/mL
  Growth temperature: 37°C
  Growth strain: DH5alpha
  Copy number: High Copy
Gene/Insert
  Gene/Insert name: DNAJB10 (alt names: DNAJB2, HSJ1; HSPF3; DnaJ (Hsp40) homolog, subfamily B, member 2)
  Species: M. musculus (mouse)
  Insert size (bp): 779
  Entrez Gene: DNAJB2 (a.k.a. CMT2T, DSMA5, HSJ-1, HSJ1, HSPF3)
  Cloning method: Restriction Enzyme; 5′ cloning site BamHI (not destroyed); 3′ cloning site NotI (not destroyed)
  Sequencing primers: 5′ LNCX; 3′ BGH-rev
Terms and licenses: Academic/Nonprofit Terms; Industry Terms: Not Available to Industry
Depositor comments: Family: HSP40 Disclaimer: For cloning the various HSP genes, the Stratagene reference RNA for cDNA synthesis was used and genes were amplified from this mixture that originates from 10 different cell lines from different somatic origin and ultimately coming from 10 different individuals. This strategy was used to maximize the chance for the presence of individual HSP transcripts. Users must be aware that this mixture thus represents 20 complete haploid genomes, meaning that for each individual gene there might be polymorphisms that could potentially have functional consequences. The library was sequence verified only for the presence of the correct gene.
How to cite: pcDNA5/FRT/TO DNAJB10 was a gift from Harm Kampinga (Addgene plasmid # 19479 ; http://n2t.net/addgene:19479 ; RRID:Addgene_19479)
