>Addgene plasmid #19479 | pcDNA5/FRT/TO DNAJB10 | addgene partial sequence | sequence record 25256 | 19479 with LNCX
CTGTTTTGACCTCCATAGAAGANACCGGGACCGATCCAGCCTCCGGACTCTAGCGTTTAAACTTAAGCTT
GGTACCGAGCTCGGATCCACCATGGCATCCTACTACGAGATTCTAGACGTACCGCGGAGTGCGTTCCCTG
ATGACATCAAGAAGGCGTACCGAAAGAAGGCTCTGCAGTGGCACCCAGACAAGAACCCGGATAATAAAGA
ATTTGCTGAAAAAAAATTTAAGGAGGTGGCAGAGGCCTATGAAGTACTATCTGACAAGCACAAACGGGAG
ATCTATGACCGCTATGGCCGGGAAGGGCTGACCGGGGCAGGAAGTGGTCCTTCTCGATCGGAAACTGGTG
GTGCGGGGCCTGGCTTCACATTCACCTTCCGTAGCCCCGAGGAAGTCTTCCGGGAGTTCTTCGGGAGCGG
AGACCCTTTTTCAGAGCTCTTTGATGACTTGGGTGTCTTCTCGGAGCTTCAGAACCAGGGTCCCCGACTC
ACGGGCCCTTTCTTCACTTTCTCTTCTTCCTTTCCTGCCAACTCCGATTTCTCCTCCTCATCTTTCTCCT
TCAGCCCGGGGGCTGGTGCTTTCCGCTCCGTTTCTACGTCCACCACCTTTGTCCAAGGCCGCCGCATCAC
CACACGCAGA
